>Addgene plasmid #230873 | AiP15100: pAAV-AiE0140h_3xC2-minBG-FlpO-4X2C-WPRE3-BGHpA (Alias: CN5100) | addgene full sequence | sequence record 459485 | Addgene NGS Result
CCTGCAGGCAGCTGCGCGCTCGCTCGCTCACTGAGGCCGCCCGGGCGTCGGGCGACCTTTGGTCGCCCGG
CCTCAGTGAGCGAGCGAGCGCGCAGAGAGGGAGTGGCCAACTCCATCACTAGGGGTTCCTGCGGCCGCAC
GCGTCCAAGAAATTAGAATAAAGGGAAAAATGACTTTGAGATGTACTTTCTTAAAATAACTGAAGTAATG
ACCGCATGAGCCAGCTGATGGGTTTTTAAATGGATACGTTTCTATCAGCCTGCTGCTTGATGCCAGAGCC
AAATATATATGGAGTGTATTATATCATATCCTGTAGGCAGGAGACTGTTGGGGCATTGGGGGACCCAAGA
AATTAGAATAAAGGGAAAAATGACTTTGAGATGTACTTTCTTAAAATAACTGAAGTAATGACCGCATGAG
CCAGCTGATGGGTTTTTAAATGGATACGTTTCTATCAGCCTGCTGCTTGATGCCAGAGCCAAATATATAT
GGAGTGTATTATATCATATCCTGTAGGCAGGAGACTGTTGGGGCATTGGGGGACCCAAGAAATTAGAATA
AAGGGAAAAATGACTTTGAGATGTACTTTCTTAAAATAACTGAAGTAATGACCGCATGAGCCAGCTGATG
GGTTTTTAAATGGATACGTTTCTATCAGCCTGCTGCTTGATGCCAGAGCCAAATATATATGGAGTGTATT
ATATCATATCCTGTAGGCAGGAGACTGTTGGGGCATTGGGGGACGAGCTCGGGCTGGGCATAAAAGTCAG
GGCAGAGCCATCTATTGCTTACATTTGCTTCTGGGATCCAGATCTTTCGAAGCTAGCCACCATGGCTCCT
AAGAAGAAGAGGAAGGTGATGAGCCAGTTCGACATCCTGTGCAAGACCCCCCCCAAGGTGCTGGTGCGGC
AGTTCGTGGAGAGATTCGAGAGGCCCAGCGGCGAGAAGATCGCCAGCTGTGCCGCCGAGCTGACCTACCT
GTGCTGGATGATCACCCACAACGGCACCGCCATCAAGAGGGCCACCTTCATGAGCTACAACACCATCATC
AGCAACAGCCTGAGCTTCGACATCGTGAACAAGAGCCTGCAGTTCAAGTACAAGACCCAGAAGGCCACCA
TCCTGGAGGCCAGCCTGAAGAAGCTGATCCCCGCCTGGGAGTTCACCATCATCCCTTACAACGGCCAGAA
GCACCAGAGCGACATCACCGACATCGTGTCCAGCCTGCAGCTGCAGTTCGAGAGCAGCGAGGAGGCCGAC
AAGGGCAACAGCCACAGCAAGAAGATGCTGAAGGCCCTGCTGTCCGAGGGCGAGAGCATCTGGGAGATCA
CCGAGAAGATCCTGAACAGCTTCGAGTACACCAGCAGGTTCACCAAGACCAAGACCCTGTACCAGTTCCT
GTTCCTGGCCACATTCATCAACTGCGGCAGGTTCAGCGACATCAAGAACGTGGACCCCAAGAGCTTCAAG
CTGGTGCAGAACAAGTACCTGGGCGTGATCATTCAGTGCCTGGTGACCGAGACCAAGACAAGCGTGTCCA
GGCACATCTACTTTTTCAGCGCCAGAGGCAGGATCGACCCCCTGGTGTACCTGGACGAGTTCCTGAGGAA
CAGCGAGCCCGTGCTGAAGAGAGTGAACAGGACCGGCAACAGCAGCAGCAACAAGCAGGAGTACCAGCTG
CTGAAGGACAACCTGGTGCGCAGCTACAACAAGGCCCTGAAGAAGAACGCCCCCTACCCCATCTTCGCTA
TCAAGAACGGCCCTAAGAGCCACATCGGCAGGCACCTGATGACCAGCTTTCTGAGCATGAAGGGCCTGAC
CGAGCTGACAAACGTGGTGGGCAACTGGAGCGACAAGAGGGCCTCCGCCGTGGCCAGGACCACCTACACC
CACCAGATCACCGCCATCCCCGACCACTACTTCGCCCTGGTGTCCAGGTACTACGCCTACGACCCCATCA
GCAAGGAGATGATCGCCCTGAAGGACGAGACCAACCCCATCGAGGAGTGGCAGCACATCGAGCAGCTGAA
GGGCAGCGCCGAGGGCAGCATCAGATACCCCGCCTGGAACGGCATCATCAGCCAGGAGGTGCTGGACTAC
CTGAGCAGCTACATCAACAGGCGGATCTGAGTCGACGGCGCGCCGCGGCCTTAAAGAGACCGGTTCACTG
TGACAGTAAAAGAGACCGGTTCACTGTGAGAATGAAAGAGACCGGTTCACTGTGATCGGAAAAGAGACCG
GTTCACTGTGAGCGGCCTTGAAACCCAGCAGACAATGTAGCTCAGTAGAAACCCAGCAGACAATGTAGCT
GAATGGAAACCCAGCAGACAATGTAGCTTCGGAGAAACCCAGCAGACAATGTAGCTGTCGACGAATTCGA
TATCATAATCAACCTCTGGATTACAAAATTTGTGAAAGATTGACTGGTATTCTTAACTATGTTGCTCCTT
TTACGCTATGTGGATACGCTGCTTTAATGCCTTTGTATCATGCTATTGCTTCCCGTATGGCTTTCATTTT
CTCCTCCTTGTATAAATCCTGGTTAGTTCTTGCCACGGCGGAACTCATCGCCGCCTGCCTTGCCCGCTGC
TGGACAGGGGCTCGGCTGTTGGGCACTGACAATTCCGTGGCTCGAGAGATCTTCGACTGTGCCTTCTAGT
TGCCAGCCATCTGTTGTTTGCCCCTCCCCCGTGCCTTCCTTGACCCTGGAAGGTGCCACTCCCACTGTCC
TTTCCTAATAAAATGAGGAAATTGCATCGCATTGTCTGAGTAGGTGTCATTCTATTCTGGGGGGTGGGGT
GGGGCAGGACAGCAAGGGGGAGGATTGGGAAGACAATAGCAGGCATGAGATCTCACGTGCGGACCGAGCG
GCCGCAGGAACCCCTAGTGATGGAGTTGGCCACTCCCTCTCTGCGCGCTCGCTCGCTCACTGAGGCCGGG
CGACCAAAGGTCGCCCGACGCCCGGGCTTTGCCCGGGCGGCCTCAGTGAGCGAGCGAGCGCGCAGCTGCC
TGCAGGGGCGCCTGATGCGGTATTTTCTCCTTACGCATCTGTGCGGTATTTCACACCGCATA
[95 nt withheld, positions 3073-3167]
T
[46 nt withheld, positions 3169-3214]
C
[141 nt withheld, positions 3216-3356]
CCTTTGACGTTGGAGTCCACGTTCTTT
[37 nt withheld, positions 3384-3420]
ACTCTATCTCGGGCTATTCTTTTGATTTATAAGGGATTTTGCCGATTTCGGTCTATTGGTTAAAAAATGA
GCTGATTTAACAAAAATTTAACGCGAATTTTAACAAAATATTAACGTTTACAATTTTATGGTGCACTCTC
AGTACAATCTGCTCTGATGCCGCATAGTTAAGCCAGCCCCGACACCCGCCAACACCCGCTGACGCGCCCT
GACGGGCTTGTCTGCTCCCGGCATCCGCTTACAGACAAGCTGTGACCGTCTCCGGGAGCTGCATGTGTCA
GAGGTTTTCACCGTCATCACCGAAACGCGCGAGACGAAAGGGCCTCGTGATACGCCTATTTTTATAGGTT
AATGTCATGATAATAATGGTTTCTTAGACGTCAGGTGGCACTTTTCGGGGAAATGTGCGCGGAACCCCTA
TTTGTTTATTTTTCTAAATACATTCAAATATGTATCCGCTCATGAGACAATAACCCTGATAAATGCTTCA
ATAATATTGAAAAAGGAAGAGTATGAGTATTCAACATTTCCGTGTCGCCCTTATTCCCTTTTTTGCGGCA
TTTTGCCTTCCTGTTTTTGCTCACCCAGAAACGCTGGTGAAAGTAAAAGATGCTGAAGATCAGTTGGGTG
CACGAGTGGGTTACATCGAACTGGATCTCAACAGCGGTAAGATCCTTGAGAGTTTTCGCCCCGAAGAACG
TTTTCCAATGATGAGCACTTTTAAAGTTCTGCTATGTGGCGCGGTATTATCCCGTATTGACGCCGGGCAA
GAGCAACTCGGTCGCCGCATACACTATTCTCAGAATGACTTGGTTGAGTACTCACCAGTCACAGAAAAGC
ATCTTACGGATGGCATGACAGTAAGAGAATTATGCAGTGCTGCCATAACCATGAGTGATAACACTGCGGC
CAACTTACTTCTGACAACGATCGGAGGACCGAAGGAGCTAACCGCTTTTTTGCACAACATGGGGGATCAT
GTAACTCGCCTTGATCGTTGGGAACCGGAGCTGAATGAAGCCATACCAAACGACGAGCGTGACACCACGA
TGCCTGTAGCAATGGCAACAACGTTGCGCAAACTATTAACTGGCGAACTACTTACTCTAGCTTCCCGGCA
ACAATTAATAGACTGGATGGAGGCGGATAAAGTTGCAGGACCACTTCTGCGCTCGGCCCTTCCGGCTGGC
TGGTTTATTGCTGATAAATCTGGAGCCGGTGAGCGTGGGTCTCGCGGTATCATTGCAGCACTGGGGCCAG
ATGGTAAGCCCTCCCGTATCGTAGTTATCTACACGACGGGGAGTCAGGCAACTATGGATGAACGAAATAG
ACAGATCGCTGAGATAGGTGCCTCACTGATTAAGCATTGGTAACTGTCAGACCAAGTTTACTCATATATA
CTTTAGATTGATTTAAAACTTCATTTTTAATTTAAAAGGATCTAGGTGAAGATCCTTTTTGATAATCTCA
TGACCAAAATCCCTTAACGTGAGTTTTCGTTCCACTGAGCGTCAGACCCCGTAGAAAAGATCAAAGGATC
TTCTTGAGATCCTTTTTTTCTGCGCGTAATCTGCTGCTTGCAAACAAAAAAACCACCGCTACCAGCGGTG
GTTTGTTTGCCGGATCAAGAGCTACCAACTCTTTTTCCGAAGGTAACTGGCTTCAGCAGAGCGCAGATAC
CAAATACTGTTCTTCTAGTGTAGCCGTAGTTAGGCCACCACTTCAAGAACTCTGTAGCACCGCCTACATA
CCTCGCTCTGCTAATCCTGTTACCAGTGGCTGCTGCCAGTGGCGATAAGTCGTGTCTTACCGGGTTGGAC
TCAAGACGATAGTTACCGGATAAGGCGCAGCGGTCGGGCTGAACGGGGGGTTCGTGCACACAGCCCAGCT
TGGAGCGAACGACCTACACCGAACTGAGATACCTACAGCGTGAGCTATGAGAAAGCGCCACGCTTCCCGA
AGGGAGAAAGGCGGACAGGTATCCGGTAAGCGGCAGGGTCGGAACAGGAGAGCGCACGAGGGAGCTTCCA
GGGGGAAACGCCTGGTATCTTTATAGTCCTGTCGGGTTTCGCCACCTCTGACTTGAGCGTCGATTTTTGT
GATGCTCGTCAGGGGGGCGGAGCCTATGGAAAAACGCCAGCAACGCGGCCTTTTTACGGTTCCTGGCCTT
TTGCTGGCCTTTTGCTCACATGT
Features (pLannotate 1.2.2; 14 found; start..end, strand, type, name):
     12..39      +  repeat_region  AAV2 ITR (fragment): inverted terminal repeat of adeno-associated virus serotype 2 inverted
     68..95      +  repeat_region  AAV2 ITR (fragment): inverted terminal repeat of adeno-associated virus serotype 2 inverted
    832..2130    +  CDS            FLPo: nuclear-targeted site-specific recombinase FLPo is a mouse codon-optimized fusion between the SV40 nuclear localization signal and a thermostable version of the Saccharomyces cerevisiae site-specific recombinase FLP. Recombination occurs at FRT sequences.
   2387..2544    +  misc_feature   WPRE (fragment): woodchuck hepatitis virus posttranscriptional regulatory element
   2550..2630    +  misc_feature   WPRE (fragment): woodchuck hepatitis virus posttranscriptional regulatory element
   2647..2758    +  polyA_signal   bGH poly(A) signal: bovine growth hormone polyadenylation signal
   2876..3016    +  repeat_region  AAV2 ITR: inverted terminal repeat of adeno-associated virus serotype 2 inverted
   3021..3072    -  misc_feature   bom (fragment): basis of mobility region from pBR322
   3091..3546    +  rep_origin     f1 ori (sequence partly withheld): f1 bacteriophage origin of replication; arrow indicates direction of (+) strand synthesis
   3547..3596    -  misc_feature   bom (fragment): basis of mobility region from pBR322
   3698..3733    -  CDS            rop (fragment): Rop protein, which maintains plasmids at low copy number; rop
   3828..3932    +  promoter       AmpR promoter: bla
   3933..4793    +  CDS            AmpR: β-lactamase; bla; confers resistance to ampicillin, carbenicillin, and related antibiotics
   4964..5552    +  rep_origin     ori: high-copy-number ColE1/pMB1/pBR322/pUC origin of replication
