[The description below was written by a language model from this plasmid's Addgene catalogue record and pLannotate feature annotations shown in this document.]
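Description:
AiP15100: pAAV-AiE0140h_3xC2-minBG-FlpO-4X2C-WPRE3-BGHpA (alias CN5100) is a 5.6 kb AAV transfer plasmid for mammalian expression, built on a pAAV backbone and intended for packaging into recombinant adeno-associated virus. It is maintained in bacteria through a high-copy ColE1/pUC-type origin and an ampicillin resistance gene (β-lactamase with its own promoter). An f1 phage origin and small remnants of pBR322 bom and rop sequences are also annotated in the backbone. AAV2 inverted terminal repeats flank the expression cassette and define the segment that is replicated and packaged. The right ITR is annotated in full, while the left is detected only as short fragments, so the record does not establish its exact structure.

The payload is FLPo, a mouse codon-optimized, thermostable Flp recombinase carrying an SV40 nuclear localization signal, which acts on FRT sites. According to the name and stated purpose, expression is driven by AiE0140h_3xC2, an enhancer sequence designed to direct transgene expression in cortical and striatal Pvalb interneurons. The name places it ahead of "minBG", presumably a minimal beta-globin promoter. Neither element is annotated in the feature table, though the unannotated region upstream of FLPo would accommodate them. Downstream of the coding sequence the name indicates a "4X2C" element, which is also unannotated and whose function the record does not explain. It is followed by a shortened WPRE (WPRE3, detected as two fragments) that enhances transcript stability and expression, and by the bovine growth hormone polyadenylation signal.

The construct is part of an enhancer AAV toolbox for accessing striatal cell types. It would typically supply Flp activity selectively to Pvalb interneurons, for example to activate Flp-dependent reporter or effector alleles or vectors.
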