Addgene plasmid #230873: AiP15100: pAAV-AiE0140h_3xC2-minBG-FlpO-4X2C-WPRE3-BGHpA (Alias: CN5100)
Purpose: AiE0140h_3xC2 is an enhancer sequence, designed to drive AAV-mediated transgene expression in cortical and striatal Pvalb interneurons
Depositing lab: Allen Institute for Brain Science & Jonathan Ting. Depositing organization: Allen Institute. Publication: Enhancer AAV toolbox for accessing and perturbing striatal cell types and circuits. Hunker AC, Wirthlin ME, Gill G, Johansen NJ, Hooper M, Omstead V, Vargas S, Lerma MN, Taskin N, Weed N, Laird WD, Bishaw YM, Bendrick JL, Gore BB, Ben-Simon Y, Opitz-Araya X, Martinez RA, Way SW, Thyagarajan B, Otto S, Sanchez REA, Alexander JR, Amaya A, Amster A, Arbuckle J, Ayala A, Baker PM, Barcelli T, Barta S, Bertagnolli D, Bielstein C, Bishwakarma P, Bowlus J, Boyer G, Brouner K, Casian B, Casper T, Chakka AB, Chakrabarty R, Chong P, Clark M, Colbert K, Daniel S, Dawe T, Departee M, DiValentin P, Donadio NP, Dotson NI, Dwivedi D, Egdorf T, Fliss T, Gary A, Goldy J, Grasso C, Groce EL, Gudsnuk K, Han W, Haradon Z, Hastings S, Helback O, Ho WV, Huang C, Johnson T, Jones DL, Juneau Z, Kenney J, Leibly M, Li S, Liang E, Loeffler H, Lusk NA, Madigan Z, Malloy J, Malone J, McCue R, Melchor J, Mich JK, Moosman S, Morin E, Naidoo R, Newman D, Ngo K, Nguyen K, Oster AL, Ouellette B, Oyama AA, Pena N, Pham T, Phillips E, Pom C, Potekhina L, Ransford S, Ray PL, Reding M, Rette DF, Reynoldson C, Rimorin C, Sigler AR, Rocha DB, Ronellenfitch K, Ruiz A, Sawyer L, Sevigny JP, Shapovalova NV, Shepard N, Shulga L, Soliman S, Staats B, Taormina MJ, Tieu M, Wang Y, Wilkes J, Wood T, Zhou T, Williford A, Dee N, Mollenkopf T, Ng L, Esposito L, Kalmbach BE, Yao S, Ariza J, Collman F, Mufti S, Smith K, Waters J, Ersing I, Patrick M, Zeng H, Lein ES, Kojima Y, Horwitz G, Owen SF, Levi BP, Daigle TL, Tasic B, Bakken TE, Ting JT. Neuron. 2025 May 21;113(10):1507-1524.e17. doi: 10.1016/j.neuron.2025.04.035. PubMed 40403704.
Backbone
  Vector backbone: pAAV
  Vector type: Mammalian Expression, AAV
Growth in bacteria
  Bacterial resistance: Ampicillin, 100 μg/mL
  Growth temperature: 30°C
  Growth strain: NEB Stable
  Copy number: Unknown
Gene/Insert
  Gene/Insert name: FlpO
Terms and licenses: Academic/Nonprofit Terms; Industry Terms: Not Available to Industry
Depositor comments: Please visit https://doi.org/10.1101/2024.09.27.615553 for bioRxiv preprint.
How to cite: AiP15100: pAAV-AiE0140h_3xC2-minBG-FlpO-4X2C-WPRE3-BGHpA (Alias: CN5100) was a gift from Allen Institute for Brain Science & Jonathan Ting (Addgene plasmid # 230873 ; http://n2t.net/addgene:230873 ; RRID:Addgene_230873)
